>Addgene plasmid #161532 | pJB002 CMV 3xFLAG-NLS-DsDed-ZF1 | addgene full sequence | sequence record 318789 | Addgene NGS Result
GACATTGATTATTGACTAGTTATTAATAGTAATCAATTACGGGGTCATTAGTTCATAGCCCATATATGGA
GTTCCGCGTTACATAACTTACGGTAAATGGCCCGCCTGGCTGACCGCCCAACGACCCCCGCCCATTGACG
TCAATAATGACGTATGTTCCCATAGTAACGCCAATAGGGACTTTCCATTGACGTCAATGGGTGGAGTATT
TACGGTAAACTGCCCACTTGGCAGTACATCAAGTGTATCATATGCCAAGTACGCCCCCTATTGACGTCAA
TGACGGTAAATGGCCCGCCTGGCATTATGCCCAGTACATGACCTTATGGGACTTTCCTACTTGGCAGTAC
ATCTACGTATTAGTCATCGCTATTACCATGGTGATGCGGTTTTGGCAGTACATCAATGGGCGTGGATAGC
GGTTTGACTCACGGGGATTTCCAAGTCTCCACCCCATTGACGTCAATGGGAGTTTGTTTTGGCACCAAAA
TCAACGGGACTTTCCAAAATGTCGTAACAACTCCGCCCCATTGACGCAAATGGGCGGTAGGCGTGTACGG
TGGGAGGTCTATATAAGCAGAGCTCTCTGGCTAACTAGAGAACCCACTGCTTACTGGCTTATCGAAATTA
ATACGACTCACTATAGGGAGTCCCAAGCTGGCTAGCGCCACCATGGATTATAAGGATCACGATGGCGACT
ACAAGGACCACGATATTGACTACAAAGACGATGACGATAAAATGGCTCCTAAGAAAAAGCGCAAAGTCGG
TATCCATGGCGTTCCCGGATCAGGCTCCGGAAGTGGCTCCATGGATAGCACTGAGAACGTCATCAAGCCC
TTCATGCGCTTCAAGGTGCACATGGAGGGCTCCGTGAACGGCCACGAGTTCGAGATCGAGGGCGAGGGCG
AGGGCAAGCCCTACGAGGGCACCCAGACCGCCAAGCTCCAGGTGACCAAGGGCGGCCCCCTGCCCTTCGC
CTGGGACATCCTGTCCCCCCAGTTCCAGTACGGCTCCAAGGTGTACGTGAAGCACCCCGCCGACATCCCC
GACTACAAGAAGCTGTCCTTCCCCGAGGGCTTCAAGTGGGAGAAGGTGATGAACTTCGAGGACGGCGGCG
TGGTGACCGTGACCCAGGACTCCTCCCTCCAGGACGGCACCTTCATCTACCACGTGAAGTTCATCGGCGT
GAACTTCCCCTCCGACGGCCCCGTAATGCAGAAGAAAACTCTGGGCTGGGAGCCCTCCACCGAGCGCCTG
TACCCCCGCGACGGCGTGCTGAAGGGCGAGATCCACAAGGCGCTGAAGCTGAAGGGCGGCGGCCACTACC
TGGTGGAGTTCAAGTCAATCTACATGGCCAAGAAGCCCGTGAAGCTGCCCGGCTACTACTACGTGGACTC
CAAGCTGGACATCACCTCCCACAACGAGGACTACACCGTGGTGGAGCAGTACGAGCGCGCCGAGGCCCGC
CACCACCTGTTCCAGTCTGGTTCTGGTTCTGGTTCAGGATCCGGTACCGGTGGAGCTAGACCCGGGGAGC
GCCCCTTCCAGTGTCGCATTTGCATGCGGAACTTTTCGCGCCAGGACAGGCTTGACAGGCATACCCGTAC
TCATACCGGTGAAAAACCGTTTCAGTGTCGGATCTGTATGCGAAATTTCTCCCAGAAGGAGCACTTGGCG
GGGCATCTACGTACGCACACCGGCGAGAAGCCATTCCAATGCCGAATATGCATGCGCAACTTCAGTCGCC
GCGACAACCTGAACCGGCACCTAAAAACCCACCTGAGAGGATCTTAAGCGGCCGCTCGAGTCTAGAGGGC
CCGTTTAAACCCGCTGATCAGCCTCGACTGTGCCTTCTAGTTGCCAGCCATCTGTTGTTTGCCCCTCCCC
CGTGCCTTCCTTGACCCTGGAAGGTGCCACTCCCACTGTCCTTTCCTAATAAAATGAGGAAATTGCATCG
CATTGTCTGAGTAGGTGTCATTCTATTCTGGGGGGTGGGGTGGGGCAGGACAGCAAGGGGGAGGATTGGG
AAGTCAATAGCAGGCATGCTGGGGATGCGGTGGGCTCTATGGCTTCTGAGGCGGAAAGAACCAGCTGGGG
CTCTAGGGGGTATCCCC
[124 nt withheld, positions 2118-2241]
C
[91 nt withheld, positions 2243-2333]
A
[49 nt withheld, positions 2335-2383]
CCTTTGACGTTGGAGTCCACGTTCTTT
[37 nt withheld, positions 2411-2447]
ACCCTATCTCGGTCTATTCTTTTGATTTATAAGGGATTTTGCCGATTTCGGCCTATTGGTTAAAAAATGA
GCTGATTTAACAAAAATTTAACGCGAATTAATTCTGTGGAATGTGTGTCAGTTAGGCTCAATTAGTCAGC
AACCATAGTCCCGCCCCTAACTCCGCCCATCCCGCCCCTAACTCCGCCCAGTTCCGCCCATTCTCCGCCC
CATGGCTGACTAATTTTTTTTATTTATGCAGAGGCCGAGGCCGCCTCTGCCTCTGAGCTATTCCAGAAGT
AGTGAGGAGGCTTTTTTGGAGGCCTAGGCTTTTGCAAAAAGCTCCCGGGAGCTTGTATATCCATTTTCGG
AGGTTGGGCTTCGGAATCGTTTTCCGGGACGCCGGCTGGATGATCCTCCAGCGCGGGGATCTCATGCTGG
AGTTCTTCGCCCACCCCAACTTGTTTATTGCAGCTTATAATGGTTACAAATAAAGCAATAGCATCACAAA
TTTCACAAATAAAGCATTTTTTTCACTGCATTCTAGTTGTGGTTTGTCCAAACTCATCAATGTATCTTAT
CATGTCTGTATACCGTCGACCTCTAGCTAGAGCTTGGCGTAATCATGGTCATAGCTGTTTCCTGTGTGAA
ATTGTTATCCGCTCACAATTCCACACAACATACGAGCCGGAAGCATAAAGTGTAAAGCCTGGGGTGCCTA
ATGAGTGAGCTAACTCACATTAATTGCGTTGCGCTCACTGCCCGCTTTCCAGTCGGGAAACCTGTCGTGC
CAGCTGCATTAATGAATCGGCCAACGCGCGGGGAGAGGCGGTTTGCGTATTGGGCGCTCTTCCGCTTCCT
CGCTCACTGACTCGCTGCGCTCGGTCGTTCGGCTGCGGCGAGCGGTATCAGCTCACTCAAAGGCGGTAAT
ACGGTTATCCACAGAATCAGGGGATAACGCAGGAAAGAACATGTGAGCAAAAGGCCAGCAAAAGGCCAGG
AACCGTAAAAAGGCCGCGTTGCTGGCGTTTTTCCATAGGCTCCGCCCCCCTGACGAGCATCACAAAAATC
GACGCTCAAGTCAGAGGTGGCGAAACCCGACAGGACTATAAAGATACCAGGCGTTTCCCCCTGGAAGCTC
CCTCGTGCGCTCTCCTGTTCCGACCCTGCCGCTTACCGGATACCTGTCCGCCTTTCTCCCTTCGGGAAGC
GTGGCGCTTTCTCATAGCTCACGCTGTAGGTATCTCAGTTCGGTGTAGGTCGTTCGCTCCAAGCTGGGCT
GTGTGCACGAACCCCCCGTTCAGCCCGACCGCTGCGCCTTATCCGGTAACTATCGTCTTGAGTCCAACCC
GGTAAGACACGACTTATCGCCACTGGCAGCAGCCACTGGTAACAGGATTAGCAGAGCGAGGTATGTAGGC
GGTGCTACAGAGTTCTTGAAGTGGTGGCCTAACTACGGCTACACTAGAAGAACAGTATTTGGTATCTGCG
CTCTGCTGAAGCCAGTTACCTTCGGAAAAAGAGTTGGTAGCTCTTGATCCGGCAAACAAACCACCGCTGG
TAGCGGTGGTTTTTTTGTTTGCAAGCAGCAGATTACGCGCAGAAAAAAAGGATCTCAAGAAGATCCTTTG
ATCTTTTCTACGGGGTCTGACGCTCAGTGGAACGAAAACTCACGTTAAGGGATTTTGGTCATGAGATTAT
CAAAAAGGATCTTCACCTAGATCCTTTTAAATTAAAAATGAAGTTTTAAATCAATCTAAAGTATATATGA
GTAAACTTGGTCTGACAGTTACCAATGCTTAATCAGTGAGGCACCTATCTCAGCGATCTGTCTATTTCGT
TCATCCATAGTTGCCTGACTCCCCGTCGTGTAGATAACTACGATACGGGAGGGCTTACCATCTGGCCCCA
GTGCTGCAATGATACCGCGAGATCCACGCTCACCGGCTCCAGATTTATCAGCAATAAACCAGCCAGCCGG
AAGGGCCGAGCGCAGAAGTGGTCCTGCAACTTTATCCGCCTCCATCCAGTCTATTAATTGTTGCCGGGAA
GCTAGAGTAAGTAGTTCGCCAGTTAATAGTTTGCGCAACGTTGTTGCCATTGCTACAGGCATCGTGGTGT
CACGCTCGTCGTTTGGTATGGCTTCATTCAGCTCCGGTTCCCAACGATCAAGGCGAGTTACATGATCCCC
CATGTTGTGCAAAAAAGCGGTTAGCTCCTTCGGTCCTCCGATCGTTGTCAGAAGTAAGTTGGCCGCAGTG
TTATCACTCATGGTTATGGCAGCACTGCATAATTCTCTTACTGTCATGCCATCCGTAAGATGCTTTTCTG
TGACTGGTGAGTACTCAACCAAGTCATTCTGAGAATAGTGTATGCGGCGACCGAGTTGCTCTTGCCCGGC
GTCAATACGGGATAATACCGCGCCACATAGCAGAACTTTAAAAGTGCTCATCATTGGAAAACGTTCTTCG
GGGCGAAAACTCTCAAGGATCTTACCGCTGTTGAGATCCAGTTCGATGTAACCCACTCGTGCACCCAACT
GATCTTCAGCATCTTTTACTTTCACCAGCGTTTCTGGGTGAGCAAAAACAGGAAGGCAAAATGCCGCAAA
AAAGGGAATAAGGGCGACACGGAAATGTTGAATACTCATACTCTTCCTTTTTCAATATTATTGAAGCATT
TATCAGGGTTATTGTCTCATGAGCGGATACATATTTGAATGTATTTAGAAAAATAAACAAATAGGGGTTC
CGCGCACATTTCCCCGAAAAGTGCCACCTGACGTCGACGGATCGGGAGATCTCCCGATCCCCTATGGTGC
ACTCTCAGTACAATCTGCTCTGATGCCGCATAGTTAAGCCAGTATCTGCTCCCTGCTTGTGTGTTGGAGG
TCGCTGAGTAGTGCGCGAGCAAAATTTAAGCTACAACAAGGCAAGGCTTGACCGACAATTGCATGAAGAA
TCTGCTTAGGGTTAGGCGTTTTGCGCTGCTTCGCGATGTACGGGCCAGATATACGCGTT
Features (pLannotate 1.2.2; 21 found; start..end, strand, type, name):
      1..380     +  enhancer       CMV enhancer: human cytomegalovirus immediate early enhancer
    381..584     +  promoter       CMV promoter: human cytomegalovirus (CMV) immediate early promoter
    580..613     +  LTR            5' LTR (truncated) (fragment): truncated 5' long terminal repeat (LTR) from HIV-1
    629..647     +  promoter       T7 promoter: promoter for bacteriophage T7 RNA polymerase
    718..741     +  CDS            3xFLAG (fragment): three tandem FLAG® epitope tags
    811..1485    +  CDS            DsRed-Express2: DsRed-Express2 is a basic (constitutively fluorescent) orange fluorescent protein published in 2008, derived from Discosoma sp.. It is reported to be a rapidly-maturing protein.
   1848..1959    +  polyA_signal   bGH poly(A) signal: bovine growth hormone polyadenylation signal
   2076..2097    +  promoter       SV40 promoter (fragment): SV40 enhancer and early promoter
   2118..2546    +  rep_origin     f1 ori (sequence partly withheld): f1 bacteriophage origin of replication; arrow indicates direction of (+) strand synthesis
   2551..2573    +  promoter       SV40 promoter (fragment): SV40 enhancer and early promoter
   2574..2765    +  promoter       SV40 promoter: SV40 early promoter
   2792..2890    +  CDS            ble (fragment): BLE_KLEPN - Experimental evidence at protein level: Swiss-Prot protein existence level 1. Binding protein with a strong affinity to the bleomycin family of antibiotics. Binds to CL990; an antimitotic-antibiotic compound. From Klebsiella pneumoniae.
   2885..3006    +  polyA_signal   SV40 poly(A) signal: SV40 polyadenylation signal
   3079..3095    -  protein_bind   lac operator: The lac repressor binds to the lac operator to inhibit transcription in E. coli. This inhibition can be relieved by adding lactose or isopropyl-β-D-thiogalactopyranoside (IPTG). lac repressor encoded by lacI
   3103..3133    -  promoter       lac promoter: promoter for the E. coli lac operon
   3148..3169    -  protein_bind   CAP binding site: CAP binding activates transcription in the presence of cAMP. E. coli catabolite activator protein
   3182..3274    -  CDS            lacI (fragment): lac repressor; lacI; The lac repressor binds to the lac operator to inhibit transcription in E. coli. This inhibition can be relieved by adding lactose or isopropyl-β-D-thiogalactopyranoside (IPTG).
   3457..4045    -  rep_origin     ori: high-copy-number ColE1/pMB1/pBR322/pUC origin of replication
   4216..5076    -  CDS            AmpR: β-lactamase; bla; confers resistance to ampicillin, carbenicillin, and related antibiotics
   5077..5181    -  promoter       AmpR promoter: bla
   5240..5292    -  misc_feature   bom (fragment): basis of mobility region from pBR322
