[The description below was written by a language model from this plasmid's Addgene catalogue record and pLannotate feature annotations shown in this document.]
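Description:
pJB002 CMV 3xFLAG-NLS-DsDed-ZF1 is a 5.4 kb mammalian expression plasmid built on pPD005, a pcDNA-type backbone adapted for Golden Gate assembly, and is intended for synthetic biology work in mammalian cells. It is propagated in E. coli as a high-copy plasmid through a ColE1/pUC-type origin and selected with ampicillin via the β-lactamase gene. The backbone also carries an f1 phage origin, lac promoter/operator remnants and a bom fragment. Downstream of an SV40 early promoter the annotation finds only a short fragment of a bleomycin-family resistance gene followed by the SV40 poly(A) signal, so a functional mammalian selection marker does not appear to be present. This points to use by transient transfection.

The payload, cloned between NheI and NotI, is a synthetic fusion protein transcribed from the human CMV immediate-early enhancer and promoter and terminated by the bovine growth hormone polyadenylation signal. A T7 promoter lies just upstream of the coding region. The open reading frame begins with an N-terminal 3xFLAG epitope for detection, followed by a nuclear localization signal, the "DsDed" domain and the zinc-finger DNA-binding domain ZF1. The feature table annotates the central portion as DsRed-Express2, so DsDed is evidently derived from that fluorescent protein, although the record does not define how it differs. The NLS and ZF1 segments are named in the insert but not picked up by the automated annotation.

With no transcriptional activation domain named in the fusion, the protein would be expected to occupy ZF1 binding sites without activating. However, the record states only that the plasmid provides constitutive expression, as a component of model-guided mammalian genetic programs.
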