Addgene plasmid #161532: pJB002 CMV 3xFLAG-NLS-DsDed-ZF1
Purpose: Constitutive expression ofCMV 3xFLAG-NLS-DsDed-ZF1 under the CMV promoter
Depositing lab: Joshua Leonard. Depositing organization: Northwestern University. Publication: Model-guided design of mammalian genetic programs. Muldoon JJ, Kandula V, Hong M, Donahue PS, Boucher JD, Bagheri N, Leonard JN. Sci Adv. 2021 Feb 19;7(8). pii: 7/8/eabe9375. doi: 10.1126/sciadv.abe9375. Print 2021 Feb. PubMed 33608279.
Backbone
  Vector backbone: pPD005 pcDNA Golden Gate
  Vector type: Mammalian Expression, Synthetic Biology
Growth in bacteria
  Bacterial resistance: Ampicillin, 100 μg/mL
  Growth temperature: 37°C
  Growth strain: DH5alpha
  Copy number: High Copy
Gene/Insert
  Gene/Insert name: 3xFLAG-NLS-DsDed-ZF1
  Species: Synthetic
  Promoter: CMV
  Tag / fusion protein: 3x-FLAG (N terminal on insert)
  Cloning method: Restriction Enzyme; 5′ cloning site NheI (not destroyed); 3′ cloning site NotI (not destroyed)
  Sequencing primers: 5′ GTGATGCGGTTTTGGCAGTACATCAATG; 3′ CAGTGGGAGTGGCACCTTCC
Terms and licenses: Academic/Nonprofit Terms; Industry Terms: Not Available to Industry
How to cite: pJB002 CMV 3xFLAG-NLS-DsDed-ZF1 was a gift from Joshua Leonard (Addgene plasmid # 161532 ; http://n2t.net/addgene:161532 ; RRID:Addgene_161532)
