>Addgene plasmid #161532 | pJB002 CMV 3xFLAG-NLS-DsDed-ZF1 | depositor partial sequence | sequence record 312990 | 3xFLAG-NLS-DsDed-ZF1 gene
ATGGATTATAAGGATCACGATGGCGACTACAAGGACCACGATATTGACTACAAAGACGATGACGATAAAA
TGGCTCCTAAGAAAAAGCGCAAAGTCGGTATCCATGGCGTTCCCGGATCAGGCTCCGGAAGTGGCTCCAT
GGATAGCACTGAGAACGTCATCAAGCCCTTCATGCGCTTCAAGGTGCACATGGAGGGCTCCGTGAACGGC
CACGAGTTCGAGATCGAGGGCGAGGGCGAGGGCAAGCCCTACGAGGGCACCCAGACCGCCAAGCTCCAGG
TGACCAAGGGCGGCCCCCTGCCCTTCGCCTGGGACATCCTGTCCCCCCAGTTCCAGTACGGCTCCAAGGT
GTACGTGAAGCACCCCGCCGACATCCCCGACTACAAGAAGCTGTCCTTCCCCGAGGGCTTCAAGTGGGAG
AAGGTGATGAACTTCGAGGACGGCGGCGTGGTGACCGTGACCCAGGACTCCTCCCTCCAGGACGGCACCT
TCATCTACCACGTGAAGTTCATCGGCGTGAACTTCCCCTCCGACGGCCCCGTAATGCAGAAGAAAACTCT
GGGCTGGGAGCCCTCCACCGAGCGCCTGTACCCCCGCGACGGCGTGCTGAAGGGCGAGATCCACAAGGCG
CTGAAGCTGAAGGGCGGCGGCCACTACCTGGTGGAGTTCAAGTCAATCTACATGGCCAAGAAGCCCGTGA
AGCTGCCCGGCTACTACTACGTGGACTCCAAGCTGGACATCACCTCCCACAACGAGGACTACACCGTGGT
GGAGCAGTACGAGCGCGCCGAGGCCCGCCACCACCTGTTCCAGTCTGGTTCTGGTTCTGGTTCAGGATCC
GGTACCGGTGGAGCTAGACCCGGGGAGCGCCCCTTCCAGTGTCGCATTTGCATGCGGAACTTTTCGCGCC
AGGACAGGCTTGACAGGCATACCCGTACTCATACCGGTGAAAAACCGTTTCAGTGTCGGATCTGTATGCG
AAATTTCTCCCAGAAGGAGCACTTGGCGGGGCATCTACGTACGCACACCGGCGAGAAGCCATTCCAATGC
CGAATATGCATGCGCAACTTCAGTCGCCGCGACAACCTGAACCGGCACCTAAAAACCCACCTGAGAGGAT
CTTAA
